Addgene plasmid #152940: pGBW-m4133398
Purpose: Mammalian expression plasmid for SARS-CoV-2 nsp2
Depositing lab: Ginkgo Bioworks & Benjie Chen.
Backbone
  Vector backbone: pTwist_CMV_Puro_6
  Backbone size w/o insert (bp): 6080
  Vector type: Mammalian Expression
  Selectable markers: Puromycin
Growth in bacteria
  Bacterial resistance: Ampicillin, 100 μg/mL
  Growth temperature: 37°C
  Growth strain: DH5alpha
  Copy number: High Copy
Gene/Insert
  Gene/Insert name: SARS-CoV-2 nsp2
  Species: Severe acute respiratory syndrome coronavirus 2
  Insert size (bp): 1907
  Mutation: wt
  Entrez Gene: ORF1ab (a.k.a. GU280_gp01)
  Promoter: CMV
  Tag / fusion protein: Cleavable TEV;HA (C terminal on backbone)
  Cloning method: Unknown
Resource information
  A portion of this plasmid was derived from a plasmid made by: GinkgoBioworks
Depositor comments: NCBI reference sequence: YP_009725298.1
How to cite: pGBW-m4133398 was a gift from Ginkgo Bioworks & Benjie Chen (Addgene plasmid # 152940 ; http://n2t.net/addgene:152940 ; RRID:Addgene_152940)
