[The description below was written by a language model from this plasmid's Addgene catalogue record and pLannotate feature annotations shown in this document.]
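Description:
pGBW-m4133398 is a mammalian expression plasmid carrying wild-type SARS-CoV-2 non-structural protein 2 (nsp2), a mature cleavage product of the ORF1ab replicase polyprotein, in the pTwist_CMV_Puro_6 backbone. The sequenced plasmid is about 8.05 kb. It is maintained in E. coli through a high-copy ColE1/pUC-type origin and an ampicillin resistance gene (β-lactamase). The roughly 1.9 kb insert is driven by the human cytomegalovirus immediate-early enhancer and promoter; because the circular map is numbered with its origin inside this region, the enhancer appears at the end of the record and the core promoter at the start. The automated annotation identifies the coding region only as a fragment of the SARS-CoV-2 replicase polyprotein 1a and attaches a generic functional note about nsp10, which reflects the polyprotein database entry rather than this insert; the catalogue identifies it as nsp2. An SV40 polyadenylation signal lies downstream of the open reading frame.

According to the catalogue fields, the backbone supplies a C-terminal HA epitope tag preceded by a TEV protease cleavage site, allowing detection or immunoprecipitation of nsp2 and optional removal of the tag; these short elements are not called out individually in the feature table. A separate cassette, made up of the human ubiquitin C promoter, puromycin N-acetyltransferase and a synthetic poly(A) signal, permits puromycin selection of transfected mammalian cells. β-globin insulator elements, T7 and rrnG terminators and additional synthetic poly(A) signals flank the units, presumably to limit transcriptional read-through between them. The plasmid is suited to transient or selected expression of tagged nsp2 in mammalian cells, though the record states no application beyond expression.
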