Features (pLannotate 1.2.2; 19 found; start..end, strand, type, name):
     72..89      -  promoter       CMV promoter (fragment): human cytomegalovirus (CMV) immediate early promoter
    152..203     +  promoter       CMVd2 promoter: truncated human cytomegalovirus (CMV) immediate early promoter that yields moderately reduced expression relative to the full-length promoter
    281..2188    +  CDS            R1A_SARS2 (fragment): Experimental evidence at protein level: Swiss-Prot protein existence level 1. [Non-structural protein 10]: Plays a pivotal role in viral transcription by stimulating both nsp14 3'-5' exoribonuclease and nsp16 2'-O-methyltransferase activities. Therefore plays an essential role in viral mRNAs cap methylation. From Severe acute respiratory syndrome coronavirus 2 (2019-nCoV) (SARS-CoV-2).
   2289..2410    -  polyA_signal   SV40 poly(A) signal: SV40 polyadenylation signal
   2433..2502    -  CDS            large T antigen (fragment): large T antigen from SV40 (simian virus 40)
   2525..2571    +  terminator     T7 terminator: transcription terminator for bacteriophage T7 RNA polymerase
   2601..2737    +  terminator     rrnG terminator: transcription terminator from the E. coli ribosomal RNA rrnG operon (Albrechtsen et al., 1991)
   2782..2853    +  misc_feature   3' β-globin insulator: insulator downstream of the human β-globin locus (Farrell et al., 2002)
   3079..3667    -  rep_origin     ori: high-copy-number ColE1/pMB1/pBR322/pUC origin of replication
   3839..3903    -  CDS            bla(M) (fragment): β-lactamase lacking the signal sequence; bla(M); allows cytosolic expression of β-lactamase
   4167..5376    +  promoter       UbC promoter: human ubiquitin C promoter
   5380..5977    +  CDS            PuroR (fragment): puromycin N-acetyltransferase; pac from Streptomyces; confers resistance to puromycin
   6006..6054    +  polyA_signal   poly(A) signal: synthetic polyadenylation signal
   6320..7180    +  CDS            AmpR: β-lactamase; bla; confers resistance to ampicillin, carbenicillin, and related antibiotics
   7193..7329    +  terminator     rrnG terminator: transcription terminator from the E. coli ribosomal RNA rrnG operon (Albrechtsen et al., 1991)
   7481..7552    +  misc_feature   5' β-globin insulator: insulator upstream of the human β-globin locus (Farrell et al., 2002)
   7557..7603    -  terminator     T7 terminator: transcription terminator for bacteriophage T7 RNA polymerase
   7621..7669    -  polyA_signal   poly(A) signal: synthetic polyadenylation signal
   7750..8053    +  enhancer       CMV enhancer: human cytomegalovirus immediate early enhancer
>Addgene plasmid #152940 | pGBW-m4133398 | addgene full sequence | sequence record 319571 | Addgene NGS Result
TGATGCGGTTTTGGCAGTACATCAATGGGCGTGGATAGCGGTTTGACTCACGGGGATTTCCAAGTCTCCA
CCCCATTGACGTCAATGGGAGTTTGTTTTGGCACCAAAATCAACGGGACTTTCCAAAATGTCGTAACAAC
TCCGCCCCATTGACGCAAATGGGCGGTAGGCGTGTACGGTGGGAGGTCTATATAAGCAGAGCTGGTTTAG
TGAACCGTCAGATCAGATCTTTGTCGATCCTACCATCCACTCGACACACCCGCCAGCGGCCGCCACCATG
TACACTCGCTATGTCGATAACAACTTCTGTGGCCCTGATGGCTACCCTCTTGAGTGCATTAAAGACCTTC
TAGCACGTGCTGGTAAAGCTTCATGCACTTTGTCCGAACAACTGGACTTTATTGACACTAAGAGGGGTGT
ATACTGCTGCCGTGAACATGAGCATGAAATTGCTTGGTACACGGAACGTTCTGAAAAGAGCTATGAATTG
CAGACACCTTTTGAAATTAAATTGGCAAAGAAATTTGACACCTTCAATGGGGAATGTCCAAATTTTGTAT
TTCCCTTAAATTCCATAATCAAGACTATTCAACCAAGGGTTGAAAAGAAAAAGCTTGATGGCTTTATGGG
TAGAATTCGATCTGTCTATCCAGTTGCGTCACCAAATGAATGCAACCAAATGTGCCTTTCAACTCTCATG
AAGTGTGATCATTGTGGTGAAACTTCATGGCAGACGGGCGATTTTGTTAAAGCCACTTGCGAATTTTGTG
GCACTGAGAATTTGACTAAAGAAGGTGCCACTACTTGTGGTTACTTACCCCAAAATGCTGTTGTTAAAAT
TTATTGTCCAGCATGTCACAATTCAGAAGTAGGACCTGAGCATAGTCTTGCCGAATACCATAATGAATCT
GGCTTGAAAACCATTCTTCGTAAGGGTGGTCGCACTATTGCCTTTGGAGGCTGTGTGTTCTCTTATGTTG
GTTGCCATAACAAGTGTGCCTATTGGGTTCCACGTGCTAGCGCTAACATAGGTTGTAACCATACAGGTGT
TGTTGGAGAAGGTTCCGAAGGTCTTAATGACAACCTTCTTGAAATACTCCAAAAAGAGAAAGTCAACATC
AATATTGTTGGTGACTTTAAACTTAATGAAGAGATCGCCATTATTTTGGCATCTTTTTCTGCTTCCACAA
GTGCTTTTGTGGAAACTGTGAAAGGTTTGGATTATAAAGCATTCAAACAAATTGTTGAATCCTGTGGTAA
TTTTAAAGTTACAAAAGGAAAAGCTAAAAAAGGTGCCTGGAATATTGGTGAACAGAAATCAATACTGAGT
CCTCTTTATGCATTTGCATCAGAGGCTGCTCGTGTTGTACGATCAATTTTCTCCCGCACTCTTGAAACTG
CTCAAAATTCTGTGCGTGTTTTACAGAAGGCCGCTATAACAATACTAGATGGAATTTCACAGTATTCACT
GAGACTCATTGATGCTATGATGTTCACATCTGATTTGGCTACTAACAATCTAGTTGTAATGGCCTACATT
ACAGGTGGTGTTGTTCAGTTGACTTCGCAGTGGCTAACTAACATCTTTGGCACTGTTTATGAAAAACTCA
AACCCGTCCTTGATTGGCTTGAAGAGAAGTTTAAGGAAGGTGTAGAGTTTCTTAGAGACGGTTGGGAAAT
TGTTAAATTTATCTCAACCTGTGCTTGTGAAATTGTCGGTGGACAAATTGTCACCTGTGCAAAGGAAATT
AAGGAGAGTGTTCAGACATTCTTTAAGCTTGTAAATAAATTTTTGGCTTTGTGTGCTGACTCTATCATTA
TTGGTGGAGCTAAACTTAAAGCCTTGAATTTAGGTGAAACATTTGTCACGCACTCAAAGGGATTGTACAG
AAAGTGTGTTAAATCCAGAGAAGAAACTGGCCTACTCATGCCTCTAAAAGCCCCAAAAGAAATTATCTTC
TTAGAGGGAGAAACACTTCCCACAGAAGTGTTAACAGAGGAAGTTGTCTTGAAAACTGGTGATTTACAAC
CATTAGAACAACCTACTAGTGAAGCTGTTGAAGCTCCATTGGTTGGTACACCAGTTTGTATTAACGGGCT
TATGTTGCTCGAAATCAAAGACACAGAAAAGTACTGTGCCCTTGCACCTAATATGATGGTAACAAACAAT
ACCTTCACACTCAAAGGCGAAAACCTTTACTTTCAGTCGTACCCCTATGACGTACCAGATTATGCGTAAG
CTAGCTTGACTGACTGAGATACAGCGTACCTTCAGCTCACAGACATGATAAGATACATTGATGAGTTTGG
ACAAACCACAACTAGAATGCAGTGAAAAAAATGCTTTATTTGTGAAATTTGTGATGCTATTGCTTTATTT
GTAACCATTATAAGCTGCAATAAACAAGTTAACAACAACAATTGCATTCATTTTATGTTTCAGGTTCAGG
GGGAGGTGTGGGAGGTTTTTTAAAGCAAGTAAAACCTCTACAAATGTGGTATTGGCCCATCTCTATCGGT
ATCGTAGCATAACCCCTTGGGGCCTCTAAACGGGTCTTGAGGGGTTTTTTGTGCCCCTCGGGCCGGATTG
CTATCTACCGGCATTGGCGCAGAAAAAAATGCCTGATGCGACGCTGCGCGTCTTATACTCCCACATATGC
CAGATTCAGCAACGGATACGGCTTCCCCAACTTGCCCACTTCCATACGTGTCCTCCTTACCAGAAATTTA
TCCTTAAGGTCGTCAGCTATCCTGCAGGCGATCTCTCGATTTCGATCAAGACATTCCTTTAATGGTCTTT
TCTGGACACCACTAGGGGTCAGAAGTAGTTCATCAAACTTTCTTCCCTCCCTAATCTCATTGGTTACCTT
GGGCTATCGAAACTTAATTAACCAGTCAAGTCAGCTACTTGGCGAGATCGACTTGTCTGGGTTTCGACTA
CGCTCAGAATTGCGTCAGTCAAGTTCGATCTGGTCCTTGCTATTGCACCCGTTCTCCGATTACGAGTTTC
ATTTAAATCATGTGAGCAAAAGGCCAGCAAAAGGCCAGGAACCGTAAAAAGGCCGCGTTGCTGGCGTTTT
TCCATAGGCTCCGCCCCCCTGACGAGCATCACAAAAATCGACGCTCAAGTCAGAGGTGGCGAAACCCGAC
AGGACTATAAAGATACCAGGCGTTTCCCCCTGGAAGCTCCCTCGTGCGCTCTCCTGTTCCGACCCTGCCG
CTTACCGGATACCTGTCCGCCTTTCTCCCTTCGGGAAGCGTGGCGCTTTCTCATAGCTCACGCTGTAGGT
ATCTCAGTTCGGTGTAGGTCGTTCGCTCCAAGCTGGGCTGTGTGCACGAACCCCCCGTTCAGCCCGACCG
CTGCGCCTTATCCGGTAACTATCGTCTTGAGTCCAACCCGGTAAGACACGACTTATCGCCACTGGCAGCA
GCCACTGGTAACAGGATTAGCAGAGCGAGGTATGTAGGCGGTGCTACAGAGTTCTTGAAGTGGTGGCCTA
ACTACGGCTACACTAGAAGAACAGTATTTGGTATCTGCGCTCTGCTGAAGCCAGTTACCTTCGGAAAAAG
AGTTGGTAGCTCTTGATCCGGCAAACAAACCACCGCTGGTAGCGGTGGTTTTTTTGTTTGCAAGCAGCAG
ATTACGCGCAGAAAAAAAGGATCTCAAGAAGATCCTTTGATCTTTTCTACGGGGTCTGACGCTCAGTGGA
ACGAAAACTCACGTTAAGGGATTTTGGTCATGAGATTATCAAAAAGGATCTTCACCTAGATCCTTTTAAA
TTAAAAATGAAGTTTTAAATCAATCTAAAGTATATATGAGTAAACTTGGTCTGACAGTTACCAATGCTTA
ATCAGTGAGGCACCTATCTCAGCGATCTGTCTATTTCGTTCATCCATAGTTGCATTTAAATTTCCGAACT
CTCCAAGGCCCTCGTCGGAAAATCTTCAAACCTTTCGTCCGATCCATCTTGCAGGCTACCTCTCGAACGA
ACTATCGCAAGTCTCTTGGCCGGCCTTGCGCCTTGGCTATTGCTTGGCAGCGCCTATCGCCAGGTATTAC
TCCAATCCCGAATATCCGAGATCGGGATCACCCGAGAGAAGTTCAACCTACATCCTCAATCCCGATCTAT
CCGAGATCCGAGGAATATCGAAATCGGGGCGCGCCTGGCCTCCGCGCCGGGTTTTGGCGCCTCCCGCGGG
CGCCCCCCTCGTCACGGCGAGCGCTGCCACGTCAGACGAAGGGCGCAGGAGCGTCCTGATCCTTCCGCCC
GGACGCTCAGGACAGCGGCCCGCTGCTCATAAGACTCGGCCTTAGAACCCCAGTATCAGCAGAAGGACAT
TTTAGGACGGGACTTGGGTGACTCTAGGGCACTGGTTTTCTTTCCAGAGAGCGGAACAGGCGAGGAAAAG
TAGTCCCTTCTCGGCGATTCTGCGGAGGGATCTCCGTGGGGCGGTGAACGCCGATGATTATATAAGGACG
CGCCGGGTGTGGCACAGCTAGTTCCGTCGCAGCCGGGATTTGGGTCGCGGTTCTTGTTTGTGGATCGCTG
TGATCGTCACTTGGTGAGTAGCGGGCTGCTGGGCTGGCCGGGGCTTTCGTGGCCGCCGGGCCGCTCGGTG
GGACGGAAGCGTGTGGAGAGACCGCCAAGGGCTGTAGTCTGGGTCCGCGAGCAAGGTTGCCCTGAACTGG
GGGTTGGGGGGAGCGCAGCAAAATGGCGGCTGTTCCCGAGTCTTGAATGGAAGACGCTTGTGAGGCGGGC
TGTGAGGTCGTTGAAACAAGGTGGGGGGCATGGTGGGCGGCAAGAACCCAAGGTCTTGAGCCCTTCGCTA
ATGCGGGAAAGCTCTTATTCGGGTGAGATGGGCTGGGCACCATCTGGGGACCCTGACGTGAAGTTTGTCA
CTGACTGGAGAACTCGGTTTGTCGTCTGTTGCGGGGGCGGCAGTTATGGCGGTGCCGTTGGGCAGTGCAC
CCGTACCTTTGGGAGCGCGCGCCCTCGTCGTGTCGTGACGTCACCCGTTCTGTTGGCTTATAATGCAGGG
TGGGGCCACCTGCCGGTAGGTGTGCGGTAGGCTTTTCTCCGTCGCAGGACGCAGGGTTCGGGCCTAGGGT
AGGCTCTCCTGAATCGACAGGCGCCGGACCTCTGGTGAGGGGAGGGATAAGTGAGGCGTCAGTTTCTTTG
GTCGGTTTTATGTACCTATCTTCTTAAGTAGCTGAAGCTCCGGTTTTGAACTATGCGCTCGGGGTTGGCG
AGTGTGTTTTGTGAAGTTTTTTAGGCACCTTTTGAAATGTAATCATTTGGGTCAATATGTAATTTTCAGT
GTTAGACTTGTAAATTGTCCGCTAAATTCTGGCCGTTTTTGGCTTTTTTGTTAGACAACATGACCGAGTA
CAAGCCCACGGTGCGCCTCGCCACCCGCGACGACGTCCCCAGGGCCGTACGCACCCTCGCCGCCGCGTTC
GCCGACTACCCCGCCACGCGCCACACCGTCGATCCGGACCGCCACATCGAGCGGGTCACCGAGCTGCAAG
AACTCTTCCTCACGCGCGTCGGGCTCGACATCGGCAAGGTGTGGGTCGCGGACGACGGCGCCGCGGTGGC
GGTCTGGACCACGCCGGAGAGCGTCGAAGCGGGGGCGGTGTTCGCCGAGATCGGCCCGCGCATGGCCGAG
TTGAGCGGTTCCCGGCTGGCCGCGCAGCAACAGATGGAGGGCCTCCTGGCGCCGCACCGGCCCAAGGAGC
CCGCGTGGTTCCTGGCCACCGTCGGCGTCTCGCCCGACCACCAGGGCAAGGGTCTGGGCAGCGCCGTCGT
GCTCCCCGGAGTGGAGGCCGCCGAGCGCGCCGGGGTGCCCGCCTTCCTGGAGACCTCCGCGCCCCGCAAC
CTCCCCTTCTACGAGCGGCTCGGCTTCACCGTCACCGCCGACGTCGAGGTGCCCGAAGGACCGCGCACCT
GGTGCATGACCCGCAAGCCCGGTGCCTAGGCTAGTATGTAAGCCTAGTCTTAGATAATAAAATCGCTATC
CATCGAAGATGGATGTGTGTTGGTTTTTTGTGTGTGTAACGCTAGGCGCGCCTGGTGTACCGAGAACGAT
CCTCTCAGTGCGAGTCTCGACGATCCATATCGTTGCTTGGCAGTCAGCCAGTCGGAATCCAGCTTGGGAC
CCAGGAAGTCCAATCGTCAGATATTGTACTCAAGCCTGGTCACGGCAGCGTACCGATCTGTTTAAACCTA
GATATTGATAGTCTGATCGGTCAACGTATAATCGAGTCCTAGCTTTTGCAAACATCTATCAAGAGACAGG
ATCAGCAGGAGGCTTTCGCATGAGTATTCAACATTTCCGTGTCGCCCTTATTCCCTTTTTTGCGGCATTT
TGCCTTCCTGTTTTTGCTCACCCAGAAACGCTGGTGAAAGTAAAAGATGCTGAAGATCAGTTGGGTGCGC
GAGTGGGTTACATCGAACTGGATCTCAACAGCGGTAAGATCCTTGAGAGTTTTCGCCCCGAAGAACGCTT
TCCAATGATGAGCACTTTTAAAGTTCTGCTATGTGGCGCGGTATTATCCCGTATTGACGCCGGGCAAGAG
CAACTCGGTCGCCGCATACACTATTCTCAGAATGACTTGGTTGAGTATTCACCAGTCACAGAAAAGCATC
TTACGGATGGCATGACAGTAAGAGAATTATGCAGTGCTGCCATAACCATGAGTGATAACACTGCGGCCAA
CTTACTTCTGACAACGATTGGAGGACCGAAGGAGCTAACCGCTTTTTTGCACAACATGGGGGATCATGTA
ACTCGCCTTGATCGTTGGGAACCGGAGCTGAATGAAGCCATACCAAACGACGAGCGTGACACCACGATGC
CTGTAGCAATGGCAACAACCTTGCGTAAACTATTAACTGGCGAACTACTTACTCTAGCTTCCCGGCAACA
GTTGATAGACTGGATGGAGGCGGATAAAGTTGCAGGACCACTTCTGCGCTCGGCCCTTCCGGCTGGCTGG
TTTATTGCTGATAAATCTGGAGCCGGTGAGCGTGGGTCTCGCGGTATCATTGCAGCACTGGGGCCAGATG
GTAAGCCCTCCCGTATCGTAGTTATCTACACGACGGGGAGTCAGGCAACTATGGATGAACGAAATAGACA
GATCGCTGAGATAGGTGCCTCACTGATTAAGCATTGGTAACCGATTCTAGGTGCATTGGCGCAGAAAAAA
ATGCCTGATGCGACGCTGCGCGTCTTATACTCCCACATATGCCAGATTCAGCAACGGATACGGCTTCCCC
AACTTGCCCACTTCCATACGTGTCCTCCTTACCAGAAATTTATCCTTAAGATCCCGAATCGTTTAAACTC
GACTCTGGCTCTATCGAATCTCCGTCGTTTCGAGCTTACGCGAACAGCCGTGGCGCTCATTTGCTCGTCG
GGCATCGAATCTCGTCAGCTATCGTCAGCTTACCTTTTTGGCAGCGATCGCGGCTCCCGACATCTTGGAC
CATTAGCTCCACAGGTATCTTCTTCCCTCTAGTGGTCATAACAGCAGCTTCAGCTACCTCTCAATTCAAA
AAACCCCTCAAGACCCGTTTAGAGGCCCCAAGGGGTTATGCTATCAATCGTTGCGTTACACACACAAAAA
ACCAACACACATCCATCTTCGATGGATAGCGATTTTATTATCTAACTGCTGATCGAGTGTAGCCAGATCT
AGTAATCAATTACGGGGTCATTAGTTCATAGCCCATATATGGAGTTCCGCGTTACATAACTTACGGTAAA
TGGCCCGCCTGGCTGACCGCCCAACGACCCCCGCCCATTGACGTCAATAATGACGTATGTTCCCATAGTA
ACGCCAATAGGGACTTTCCATTGACGTCAATGGGTGGAGTATTTACGGTAAACTGCCCACTTGGCAGTAC
ATCAAGTGTATCATATGCCAAGTACGCCCCCTATTGACGTCAATGACGGTAAATGGCCCGCCTGGCATTA
TGCCCAGTACATGACCTTATGGGACTTTCCTACTTGGCAGTACATCTACGTATTAGTCATCGCTATTACC
ATGC
